Addgene plasmid #197118: pRK5-Myc-PSK2 (K57A)
Purpose: Expression of kinase-defective MYC-tagged PSK2 (K57A) / TAOK1 (K57A) in mammalian cells
Depositing lab: Jonathan Morris. Depositing organization: King's College London. Publication: Prostate-derived sterile 20-like kinase 2 (PSK2) regulates apoptotic morphology via C-Jun N-terminal kinase and Rho kinase-1. Zihni C, Mitsopoulos C, Tavares IA, Ridley AJ, Morris JD. J Biol Chem. 2006 Mar 17;281(11):7317-23. doi: 10.1074/jbc.M513769200. Epub 2006 Jan 2. PubMed 16407310.
Backbone
  Vector backbone: pRK5
  Backbone manufacturer: Alan Hall
  Backbone size w/o insert (bp): 4700
  Total vector size (bp): 7699
  Vector type: Mammalian Expression
Growth in bacteria
  Bacterial resistance: Ampicillin, 100 μg/mL
  Growth temperature: 37°C
  Growth strain: DH5alpha
  Copy number: High Copy
Gene/Insert
  Gene/Insert name: TAOK1 (K57A) (alt names: PSK2 (K57A); KIAA1361 (K57A))
  Species: H. sapiens (human)
  Insert size (bp): 3003
  Mutation: Changed K 57 to A
  GenBank ID: 57551
  Entrez Gene: TAOK1 (a.k.a. DDIB, KFC-B, MAP3K16, MARKK, PSK-2, PSK2, TAO1, hKFC-B, hTAOK1)
  Promoter: SV40
  Tag / fusion protein: Myc (N terminal on backbone)
  Cloning method: Restriction Enzyme; 5′ cloning site BamH1 (not destroyed); 3′ cloning site EcoR1 (not destroyed)
  Sequencing primers: 5′ GGTCCAACTGCACCTCGG; 3′ GCAATAAACAAGTTGGGC
Resource information
  A portion of this plasmid was derived from a plasmid made by: Cloned by Jonathan Morris at KCL (subject to MTA with Addgene).
Terms and licenses: Academic/Nonprofit Terms; Industry Terms: Not Available to Industry
How to cite: pRK5-Myc-PSK2 (K57A) was a gift from Jonathan Morris (Addgene plasmid # 197118 ; http://n2t.net/addgene:197118 ; RRID:Addgene_197118)
