[The description below was written by a language model from this plasmid's Addgene catalogue record and pLannotate feature annotations shown in this document.]
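Description:
pRK5-Myc-PSK2 (K57A) is a mammalian expression plasmid of about 7.7 kb, built on the pRK5 backbone, that encodes a kinase-defective form of human TAOK1, also known as PSK2, MAP3K16 or MARKK. The roughly 3 kb coding sequence was inserted between BamHI and EcoRI sites, both retained, downstream of a backbone-encoded Myc epitope. The protein therefore carries an N-terminal Myc tag for detection or immunoprecipitation. The lysine-to-alanine change at residue 57 is the recorded mutation responsible for the loss of kinase activity. The plasmid is maintained in E. coli through a high-copy ColE1/pUC-type origin with ampicillin selection (AmpR, β-lactamase). An M13 phage origin is also annotated, along with lac-derived remnants and small fragments of bom, rop and lacI carried over from parental vectors.

The catalogue entry lists the promoter as SV40, but the feature table from the full sequence places the CMV immediate-early enhancer and promoter, a CMV intron fragment and an SP6 promoter directly upstream of the TAOK1 open reading frame. An SV40 polyadenylation signal follows the open reading frame. The annotated SV40 enhancer/early promoter lies downstream of that poly(A) signal, so by position CMV appears to drive the insert. The Myc tag itself is not annotated, though there is an unannotated gap just before the coding sequence where it would sit. A short match to an IgH signal sequence in that region is only a fragment. No mammalian selection marker is annotated, which suits transient transfection. The construct serves as a catalytically inactive control or comparison for wild-type PSK2/TAOK1 in studies of its signalling, in the depositors' work on apoptotic morphology involving JNK and Rho kinase-1.
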