Features (pLannotate 1.2.2; 20 found; start..end, strand, type, name):
     14..393     +  enhancer       CMV enhancer: human cytomegalovirus immediate early enhancer
    394..597     +  promoter       CMV promoter: human cytomegalovirus (CMV) immediate early promoter
    733..776     +  intron         CMV intron (fragment): modified intron A from human cytomegalovirus
    828..846     +  promoter       SP6 promoter: promoter for bacteriophage SP6 RNA polymerase
    850..887     +  CDS            IgH signal sequence (fragment): signal sequence from the mouse immunoglobulin heavy chain variable region
    970..3972    +  CDS            TAOK1: TAOK1_HUMAN - Also known as KIAA1361, MAP3K16, MARKK. Experimental evidence at protein level: Swiss-Prot protein existence level 1. Serine/threonine-protein kinase involved in various processes such as p38/MAPK14 stress-activated MAPK cascade, DNA damage response and regulation of cytoskeleton stability. Phosphorylates MAP2K3, MAP2K6 and MARK2. Acts as an activator of the p38/MAPK14 stress-activated MAPK cascade by mediating phosphorylation and subsequent activation of the upstream MAP2K3 and MAP2K6 kinases. Involved in G-protein coupled receptor signaling to p38/MAPK14. In response to DNA dam
   4012..4146    +  polyA_signal   SV40 poly(A) signal: SV40 polyadenylation signal
   4215..4572    +  promoter       SV40 promoter: SV40 enhancer and early promoter
   4591..4745    +  CDS            lacZα (fragment): LacZα fragment of β-galactosidase; lacZ fragment
   4751..4802    -  misc_feature   bom (fragment): basis of mobility region from pBR322
   4821..5201    +  rep_origin     M13 ori (sequence partly withheld): M13 bacteriophage origin of replication; arrow indicates direction of (+) strand synthesis
   5277..5326    -  misc_feature   bom (fragment): basis of mobility region from pBR322
   5428..5463    -  CDS            rop (fragment): Rop protein, which maintains plasmids at low copy number; rop
   5558..5662    +  promoter       AmpR promoter: bla
   5663..6523    +  CDS            AmpR: β-lactamase; bla; confers resistance to ampicillin, carbenicillin, and related antibiotics
   6694..7282    +  rep_origin     ori: high-copy-number ColE1/pMB1/pBR322/pUC origin of replication
   7465..7557    +  CDS            lacI (fragment): lac repressor; lacI; The lac repressor binds to the lac operator to inhibit transcription in E. coli. This inhibition can be relieved by adding lactose or isopropyl-β-D-thiogalactopyranoside (IPTG).
   7570..7591    +  protein_bind   CAP binding site: CAP binding activates transcription in the presence of cAMP. E. coli catabolite activator protein
   7606..7636    +  promoter       lac promoter: promoter for the E. coli lac operon
   7644..7660    +  protein_bind   lac operator: The lac repressor binds to the lac operator to inhibit transcription in E. coli. This inhibition can be relieved by adding lactose or isopropyl-β-D-thiogalactopyranoside (IPTG). lac repressor encoded by lacI
>Addgene plasmid #197118 | pRK5-Myc-PSK2 (K57A) | addgene full sequence | sequence record 388233 | Addgene NGS Result
TTCGAGCTCGCCCGACATTGATTATTGACTAGTTATTAATAGTAATCAATTACGGGGTCATTAGTTCATA
GCCCATATATGGAGTTCCGCGTTACATAACTTACGGTAAATGGCCCGCCTGGCTGACCGCCCAACGACCC
CCGCCCATTGACGTCAATAATGACGTATGTTCCCATAGTAACGCCAATAGGGACTTTCCATTGACGTCAA
TGGGTGGAGTATTTACGGTAAACTGCCCACTTGGCAGTACATCAAGTGTATCATATGCCAAGTACGCCCC
CTATTGACGTCAATGACGGTAAATGGCCCGCCTGGCATTATGCCCAGTACATGACCTTATGGGACTTTCC
TACTTGGCAGTACATCTACGTATTAGTCATCGCTATTACCATGGTGATGCGGTTTTGGCAGTACATCAAT
GGGCGTGGATAGCGGTTTGACTCACGGGGATTTCCAAGTCTCCACCCCATTGACGTCAATGGGAGTTTGT
TTTGGCACCAAAATCAACGGGACTTTCCAAAATGTCGTAACAACTCCGCCCCATTGACGCAAATGGGCGG
TAGGCGTGTACGGTGGGAGGTCTATATAAGCAGAGCTCGTTTAGTGAACCGTCAGATCGCCTGGAGACGC
CATCCACGCTGTTTTGACCTCCATAGAAGACACCGGGACCGATCCAGCCTCCGCGGCCGGGAACGGTGCA
TTGGAACGCGGATTCCCCGTGCCAAGAGTGACGTAAGTACCGCCTATAGAGTCTATAGGCCCACCCCCTT
GGCTTCGTTAGAACGCGGCTACAATTAATACATAACCTTATGTATCATACACATACGATTTAGGTGACAC
TATAGAATAACATCCACTTTGCCTTTCTCTCCACAGGTGTCCACTCCCAGGTCCAACTGCACCTCGGTTC
TATCGATTGAATTGGCCACCATGGAGCAGAAGCTGATCTCCGAGGAGGACCTGGGATCCATGCCATCAAC
TAACAGAGCAGGCAGCCTGAAGGACCCTGAAATTGCAGAGCTCTTCTTCAAAGAAGATCCAGAGAAGCTC
TTCACAGATCTCAGAGAAATTGGCCATGGAAGCTTTGGAGCAGTGTATTTTGCACGAGATGTGCGTACCA
ATGAAGTGGTGGCCATCGCGAAAATGTCTTATAGTGGAAAGCAGTCTACTGAGAAATGGCAGGATATTAT
TAAGGAAGTCAAGTTTCTACAAAGAATAAAACATCCCAACAGTATAGAATACAAAGGCTGTTATTTACGT
GAACACACAGCATGGCTTGTAATGGAATATTGTTTAGGATCTGCTTCGGATTTACTAGAAGTTCACAAAA
AGCCATTACAAGAAGTGGAAATAGCAGCAATTACACATGGTGCTCTTCAGGGATTAGCCTACTTACATTC
TCATACTATGATTCATAGAGATATCAAAGCAGGAAATATCCTTCTGACAGAACCAGGCCAGGTGAAACTT
GCTGACTTTGGCTCTGCTTCCATGGCATCACCTGCCAATTCCTTTGTGGGAACGCCGTATTGGATGGCCC
CAGAAGTAATTTTAGCCATGGATGAAGGACAATATGATGGCAAAGTAGATGTGTGGTCTCTTGGAATAAC
ATGTATTGAACTAGCGGAAAGGAAGCCTCCTTTATTTAATATGAATGCAATGAGTGCCTTATATCACATA
GCCCAAAATGAATCCCCTACACTACAGTCTAATGAATGGTCTGATTATTTTCGCAACTTTGTAGATTCTT
GCCTCCAGAAAATCCCTCAAGATCGACCTACATCAGAGGAACTTTTAAAGCACATATTTGTTCTTCGGGA
GCGCCCTGAAACCGTGTTAATAGATCTCATTCAGAGGACAAAGGATGCAGTAAGAGAGCTGGACAATCTG
CAGTATCGAAAGATGAAGAAACTCCTTTTCCAGGAGGCACATAATGGACCAGCAGTAGAAGCACAGGAAG
AAGAAGAGGAACAAGATCATGGTGTTGGCCGGACAGGAACAGTTAATAGTGTTGGAAGTAATCAATCCAT
TCCCAGCATGTCCATCAGTGCCAGCAGCCAAAGCAGTAGTGTTAACAGTCTTCCAGATGTCTCAGATGAC
AAGAGTGAGCTAGACATGATGGAGGGAGACCACACAGTGATGTCTAACAGTTCTGTTATCCATTTAAAAC
CAGAGGAAGAAAATTACAGAGAAGAGGGAGATCCTAGAACAAGAGCATCAGATCCACAATCTCCACCCCA
AGTATCTCGTCACAAATCACACTATCGTAATCGAGAACACTTTGCTACTATACGGACAGCATCACTGGTT
ACGAGGCAAATGCAAGAACATGAGCAGGACTCTGAGCTTAGAGAACAAATGTCTGGCTATAAGCGAATGA
GGCGACAACATCAAAAGCAACTGATGACTCTGGAAAACAAGCTAAAGGCTGAGATGGATGAACATCGCCT
CAGATTAGACAAAGATCTTGAAACTCAGCGTAACAATTTTGCTGCAGAAATGGAGAAACTTATCAAGAAA
CACCAGGCTGCTATGGAGAAAGAGGCTAAAGTGATGTCCAATGAAGAGAAAAAATTTCAGCAACATATTC
AGGCCCAACAGAAGAAAGAACTGAATAGTTTTCTCGAGTCCCAGAAAAGAGAGTATAAACTTCGAAAAGA
GCAGCTTAAAGAGGAGCTAAATGAAAACCAGAGTACCCCCAAAAAAGAAAAACAGGAGTGGCTTTCAAAG
CAGAAGGAGAATATACAGCATTTCCAAGCAGAAGAAGAAGCTAACCTTCTTCGACGTCAAAGACAATACC
TAGAGCTGGAATGCCGTCGCTTCAAGAGAAGAATGTTACTTGGGCGTCATAACTTAGAGCAGGACCTTGT
CAGGGAGGAGTTAAACAAAAGACAGACTCAGAAGGACTTAGAGCATGCCATGCTACTCCGACAGCATGAA
TCTATGCAAGAACTGGAGTTCCGCCACCTCAACACAATTCAGAAGATGCGCTGTGAGTTGATCAGATTAC
AGCATCAAACTGAGCTCACTAACCAGCTGGAATATAATAAGCGAAGAGAACGAGAACTAAGACGAAAGCA
TGTCATGGAAGTTCGACAACAGCCTAAGAGTTTGAAGTCTAAAGAACTCCAAATAAAAAAGCAGTTTCAG
GATACCTGCAAAATCCAAACCAGACAGTACAAAGCATTAAGAAATCACCTGCTGGAGACTACACCAAAGA
GTGAGCACAAAGCTGTTCTGAAACGGCTCAAGGAGGAACAGACCCGGAAATTAGCTATCTTGGCTGAGCA
GTATGATCACAGCATTAATGAAATGCTCTCCACACAAGCCCTGCGTTTGGATGAAGCACAGGAAGCAGAG
TGCCAGGTTTTGAAGATGCAGCTGCAGCAGGAACTGGAGCTGTTGAATGCGTATCAGAGCAAAATCAAGA
TGCAAGCTGAGGCACAACATGATCGAGAGCTTCGCGAGCTTGAACAGAGGGTCTCCCTCCGGAGGGCACT
CTTAGAACAAAAGATTGAAGAAGAGATGTTGGCTTTGCAGAATGAGCGCACAGAACGAATACGAAGCCTG
TTGGAACGTCAAGCCAGAGAGATTGAAGCTTTTGACTCTGAAAGCATGAGACTAGGTTTTAGTAATATGG
TCCTTTCTAATCTCTCCCCTGAGGCATTCAGCCACAGCTACCCGGGAGCTTCTGGTTGGTCACACAACCC
TACTGGGGGTCCAGGACCTCACTGGGGTCATCCCATGGGTGGCCCACCACAAGCTTGGGGCCATCCAATG
CAAGGTGGACCCCAGCCATGGGGTCACCCTTCAGGGCCAATGCAAGGGGTACCTCGAGGTAGCAGTATGG
GAGTCCGCAATAGCCCCCAGGCTCTGAGGCGGACAGCTTCTGGGGGACGGACAGAGCAGGGCATGAGCAG
AAGCACGAGTGTCACTTCACAAATATCCAATGGGTCACACATGTCTTATACATAATCTAGAATTCCTGCA
GAAGCTTGGCCGCCATGGCCCAACTTGTTTATTGCAGCTTATAATGGTTACAAATAAAGCAATAGCATCA
CAAATTTCACAAATAAAGCATTTTTTTCACTGCATTCTAGTTGTGGTTTGTCCAAACTCATCAATGTATC
TTATCATGTCTGGATCGGGAATTAATTCGGCGCAGCACCATGGCCTGAAATAACCTCTGAAAGAGGAACT
TGGTTAGGTACCTTCTGAGGCGGAAAGAACCAGCTGTGGAATGTGTGTCAGTTAGGGTGTGGAAAGTCCC
CAGGCTCCCCAGCAGGCAGAAGTATGCAAAGCATGCATCTCAATTAGTCAGCAACCAGGTGTGGAAAGTC
CCCAGGCTCCCCAGCAGGCAGAAGTATGCAAAGCATGCATCTCAATTAGTCAGCAACCATAGTCCCGCCC
CTAACTCCGCCCATCCCGCCCCTAACTCCGCCCAGTTCCGCCCATTCTCCGCCCCATGGCTGACTAATTT
TTTTTATTTATGCAGAGGCCGAGGCCGCCTCGGCCTCTGAGCTATTCCAGAAGTAGTGAGGAGGCTTTTT
TGGAGGCCTAGGCTTTTGCAAAAAGCTGTTAACAGCTTGGCACTGGCCGTCGTTTTACAACGTCGTGACT
GGGAAAACCCTGGCGTTACCCAACTTAATCGCCTTGCAGCACATCCCCCTTTCGCCAGCTGGCGTAATAG
CGAAGAGGCCCGCACCGATCGCCCTTCCCAACAGTTGCGCAGCCTGAATGGCGAATGGCGCCTGATGCGG
TATTTTCTCCTTACGCATCTGTGCGGTATTTCACACCGCATA
[142 nt withheld, positions 4803-4944]
C
[141 nt withheld, positions 4946-5086]
CCTTTGACGTTGGAGTCCACGTTCTTT
[37 nt withheld, positions 5114-5150]
ACCCTATCTCGGGCTATTCTTTTGATTTATAAGGGATTTTGCCGATTTCGGCCTATTGGTTAAAAAATGA
GCTGATTTAACAAAAATTTAACGCGAATTTTAACAAAATATTAACGTTTACAATTTTATGGTGCACTCTC
AGTACAATCTGCTCTGATGCCGCATAGTTAAGCCAGCCCCGACACCCGCCAACACCCGCTGACGCGCCCT
GACGGGCTTGTCTGCTCCCGGCATCCGCTTACAGACAAGCTGTGACCGTCTCCGGGAGCTGCATGTGTCA
GAGGTTTTCACCGTCATCACCGAAACGCGCGAGACGAAAGGGCCTCGTGATACGCCTATTTTTATAGGTT
AATGTCATGATAATAATGGTTTCTTAGACGTCAGGTGGCACTTTTCGGGGAAATGTGCGCGGAACCCCTA
TTTGTTTATTTTTCTAAATACATTCAAATATGTATCCGCTCATGAGACAATAACCCTGATAAATGCTTCA
ATAATATTGAAAAAGGAAGAGTATGAGTATTCAACATTTCCGTGTCGCCCTTATTCCCTTTTTTGCGGCA
TTTTGCCTTCCTGTTTTTGCTCACCCAGAAACGCTGGTGAAAGTAAAAGATGCTGAAGATCAGTTGGGTG
CACGAGTGGGTTACATCGAACTGGATCTCAACAGCGGTAAGATCCTTGAGAGTTTTCGCCCCGAAGAACG
TTTTCCAATGATGAGCACTTTTAAAGTTCTGCTATGTGGCGCGGTATTATCCCGTATTGACGCCGGGCAA
GAGCAACTCGGTCGCCGCATACACTATTCTCAGAATGACTTGGTTGAGTACTCACCAGTCACAGAAAAGC
ATCTTACGGATGGCATGACAGTAAGAGAATTATGCAGTGCTGCCATAACCATGAGTGATAACACTGCGGC
CAACTTACTTCTGACAACGATCGGAGGACCGAAGGAGCTAACCGCTTTTTTGCACAACATGGGGGATCAT
GTAACTCGCCTTGATCGTTGGGAACCGGAGCTGAATGAAGCCATACCAAACGACGAGCGTGACACCACGA
TGCCTGTAGCAATGGCAACAACGTTGCGCAAACTATTAACTGGCGAACTACTTACTCTAGCTTCCCGGCA
ACAATTAATAGACTGGATGGAGGCGGATAAAGTTGCAGGACCACTTCTGCGCTCGGCCCTTCCGGCTGGC
TGGTTTATTGCTGATAAATCTGGAGCCGGTGAGCGTGGGTCTCGCGGTATCATTGCAGCACTGGGGCCAG
ATGGTAAGCCCTCCCGTATCGTAGTTATCTACACGACGGGGAGTCAGGCAACTATGGATGAACGAAATAG
ACAGATCGCTGAGATAGGTGCCTCACTGATTAAGCATTGGTAACTGTCAGACCAAGTTTACTCATATATA
CTTTAGATTGATTTAAAAATTCATTTTTAATTTAAAAGGATCTAGGTGAAGATCCTTTTTGATAATCTCA
TGACCAAAATCCCTTAACGTGAGTTTTCGTTCCACTGAGCGTCAGACCCCGTAGAAAAGATCAAAGGATC
TTCTTGAGATCCTTTTTTTCTGCGCGTAATCTGCTGCTTGCAAACAAAAAAACCACCGCTACCAGCGGTG
GTTTGTTTGCCGGATCAAGAGCTACCAACTCTTTTTCCGAAGGTAACTGGCTTCAGCAGAGCGCAGATAC
CAAATACTGTTCTTCTAGTGTAGCCGTAGTTAGGCCACCACTTCAAGAACTCTGTAGCACCGCCTACATA
CCTCGCTCTGCTAATCCTGTTACCAGTGGCTGCTGCCAGTGGCGATAAGTCGTGTCTTACCGGGTTGGAC
TCAAGACGATAGTTACCGGATAAGGCGCAGCGGTCGGGCTGAACGGGGGGTTCGTGCACACAGCCCAGCT
TGGAGCGAACGACCTACACCGAACTGAGATACCTACAGCGTGAGCTATGAGAAAGCGCCACGCTTCCCGA
AGGGAGAAAGGCGGACAGGTATCCGGTAAGCGGCAGGGTCGGAACAGGAGAGCGCACGAGGGAGCTTCCA
GGGGGAAACGCCTGGTATCTTTATAGTCCTGTCGGGTTTCGCCACCTCTGACTTGAGCGTCGATTTTTGT
GATGCTCGTCAGGGGGGCGGAGCCTATGGAAAAACGCCAGCAACGCGGCCTTTTTACGGTTCCTGGCCTT
TTGCTGGCCTTTTGCTCACATGTTCTTTCCTGCGTTATCCCCTGATTCTGTGGATAACCGTATTACCGCC
TTTGAGTGAGCTGATACCGCTCGCCGCAGCCGAACGACCGAGCGCAGCGAGTCAGTGAGCGAGGAAGCGG
AAGAGCGCCCAATACGCAAACCGCCTCTCCCCGCGCGTTGGCCGATTCATTAATGCAGCTGGCACGACAG
GTTTCCCGACTGGAAAGCGGGCAGTGAGCGCAACGCAATTAATGTGAGTTAGCTCACTCATTAGGCACCC
CAGGCTTTACACTTTATGCTTCCGGCTCGTATGTTGTGTGGAATTGTGAGCGGATAACAATTTCACACAG
GAAACAGCTATGACATGATTACGAATTAA
